>Addgene plasmid #76523 | ACVR1C gRNA (BRDN0001149404) | addgene full sequence | sequence record 186000 | Addgene Assembled Sequence
CCCGGGTGCAAAGATGGATAAAGTTTTAAACAGAGAGGAATCTTTGCAGCTAATGGACCTTCTAGGTCTT
GAAAGGAGTGGGAATTGGCTCCGGTGCCCGTCAGTGGGCAGAGCGCACATCGCCCACAGTCCCCGAGAAG
TTGGGGGGAGGGGTCGGCAATTGATCCGGTGCCTAGAGAAGGTGGCGCGGGGTAAACTGGGAAAGTGATG
TCGTGTACTGGCTCCGCCTTTTTCCCGAGGGTGGGGGAGAACCGTATATAAGTGCAGTAGTCGCCGTGAA
CGTTCTTTTTCGCAACGGGTTTGCCGCCAGAACACAGGTAAGTGCCGTGTGTGGTTCCCGCGGGCCTGGC
CTCTTTACGGGTTATGGCCCTTGCGTGCCTTGAATTACTTCCACCTGGCTGCAGTACGTGATTCTTGATC
CCGAGCTTCGGGTTGGAAGTGGGTGGGAGAGTTCGAGGCCTTGCGCTTAAGGAGCCCCTTCGCCTCGTGC
TTGAGTTGAGGCCTGGCCTGGGCGCTGGGGCCGCCGCGTGCGAATCTGGTGGCACCTTCGCGCCTGTCTC
GCTGCTTTCGATAAGTCTCTAGCCATTTAAAATTTTTGATGACCTGCTGCGACGCTTTTTTTCTGGCAAG
ATAGTCTTGTAAATGCGGGCCAAGATCTGCACACTGGTATTTCGGTTTTTGGGGCCGCGGGCGGCGACGG
GGCCCGTGCGTCCCAGCGCACATGTTCGGCGAGGCGGGGCCTGCGAGCGCGGCCACCGAGAATCGGACGG
GGGTAGTCTCAAGCTGGCCGGCCTGCTCTGGTGCCTGGCCTCGCGCCGCCGTGTATCGCCCCGCCCTGGG
CGGCAAGGCTGGCCCGGTCGGCACCAGTTGCGTGAGCGGAAAGATGGCCGCTTCCCGGCCCTGCTGCAGG
GAGCTCAAAATGGAGGACGCGGCGCTCGGGAGAGCGGGCGGGTGAGTCACCCACACAAAGGAAAAGGGCC
TTTCCGTCCTCAGCCGTCGCTTCATGTGACTCCACGGAGTACCGGGCGCCGTCCAGGCACCTCGATTAGT
TCTCGAGCTTTTGGAGTACGTCGTCTTTAGGTTGGGGGGAGGGGTTTTATGCGATGGAGTTTCCCCACAC
TGAGTGGGTGGAGACTGAAGTTAGGCCAGCTTGGCACTTGATGTAATTCTCCTTGGAATTTGCCCTTTTT
GAGTTTGGATCTTGGTTCATTCTCAAGCCTCAGACAGTGGTTCAAAGTTTTTTTCTTCCATTTCAGGTGT
CGTGACGTACGGCCACCATGACCGAGTACAAGCCCACGGTGCGCCTCGCCACCCGCGACGACGTCCCCAG
GGCCGTACGCACCCTCGCCGCCGCGTTCGCCGACTACCCCGCCACGCGCCACACCGTCGATCCGGACCGC
CACATCGAGCGGGTCACCGAGCTGCAAGAACTCTTCCTCACGCGCGTCGGGCTCGACATCGGCAAGGTGT
GGGTCGCGGACGACGGCGCCGCCGTGGCGGTCTGGACCACGCCGGAGAGCGTCGAAGCGGGGGCGGTGTT
CGCCGAGATCGGCCCGCGCATGGCCGAGTTGAGCGGTTCCCGGCTGGCCGCGCAGCAACAGATGGAAGGC
CTCCTGGCGCCGCACCGGCCCAAGGAGCCCGCGTGGTTCCTGGCCACCGTCGGAGTCTCGCCCGACCACC
AGGGCAAGGGTCTGGGCAGCGCCGTCGTGCTCCCCGGAGTGGAGGCGGCCGAGCGCGCCGGGGTGCCCGC
CTTCCTGGAGACCTCCGCGCCCCGCAACCTCCCCTTCTACGAGCGGCTCGGCTTCACCGTCACCGCCGAC
GTCGAGGTGCCCGAAGGACCGCGCACCTGGTGCATGACCCGCAAGCCCGGTGCCTGAACGCGTTAAGTCG
ACAATCAACCTCTGGATTACAAAATTTGTGAAAGATTGACTGGTATTCTTAACTATGTTGCTCCTTTTAC
GCTATGTGGATACGCTGCTTTAATGCCTTTGTATCATGCTATTGCTTCCCGTATGGCTTTCATTTTCTCC
TCCTTGTATAAATCCTGGTTGCTGTCTCTTTATGAGGAGTTGTGGCCCGTTGTCAGGCAACGTGGCGTGG
TGTGCACTGTGTTTGCTGACGCAACCCCCACTGGTTGGGGCATTGCCACCACCTGTCAGCTCCTTTCCGG
GACTTTCGCTTTCCCCCTCCCTATTGCCACGGCGGAACTCATCGCCGCCTGCCTTGCCCGCTGCTGGACA
GGGGCTCGGCTGTTGGGCACTGACAATTCCGTGGTGTTGTCGGGGAAATCATCGTCCTTTCCTTGGCTGC
TCGCCTGTGTTGCCACCTGGATTCTGCGCGGGACGTCCTTCTGCTACGTCCCTTCGGCCCTCAATCCAGC
GGACCTTCCTTCCCGCGGCCTGCTGCCGGCTCTGCGGCCTCTTCCGCGTCTTCGCCTTCGCCCTCAGACG
AGTCGGATCTCCCTTTGGGCCGCCTCCCCGCGTCGACTTTAAGACCAATGACTTACAAGGCAGCTGTAGA
TCTTAGCCACTTTTTAAAAGAAAAGGGGGGACTGGAAGGGCTAATTCACTCCCAACGAAGACAAGATCTG
CTTTTTGCTTGTACTGGGTCTCTCTGGTTAGACCAGATCTGAGCCTGGGAGCTCTCTGGCTAACTAGGGA
ACCCACTGCTTAAGCCTCAATAAAGCTTGCCTTGAGTGCTTCAAGTAGTGTGTGCCCGTCTGTTGTGTGA
CTCTGGTAACTAGAGATCCCTCAGACCCTTTTAGTCAGTGTGGAAAATCTCTAGCAGTACGTATAGTAGT
TCATGTCATCTTATTATTCAGTATTTATAACTTGCAAAGAAATGAATATCAGAGAGTGAGAGGAACTTGT
TTATTGCAGCTTATAATGGTTACAAATAAAGCAATAGCATCACAAATTTCACAAATAAAGCATTTTTTTC
ACTGCATTCTAGTTGTGGTTTGTCCAAACTCATCAATGTATCTTATCATGTCTGGCTCTAGCTATCCCGC
CCCTAACTCCGCCCATCCCGCCCCTAACTCCGCCCAGTTCCGCCCATTCTCCGCCCCATGGCTGACTAAT
TTTTTTTATTTATGCAGAGGCCGAGGCCGCCTCGGCCTCTGAGCTATTCCAGAAGTAGTGAGGAGGCTTT
TTTGGAGGCCTAGGGACGTACCCAATTCGCCCTATAGTGAGTCGTATTACGCGCGCTCACTGGCCGTCGT
TTTACAACGTCGTGACTGGGAAAACCCTGGCGTTACCCAACTTAATCGCCTTGCAGCACATCCCCCTTTC
GCCAGCTGGCGTAATAGCGAAGAGGCCCGCACCGATCGCCCTTCCCAACAGTTGCGCAGCCTGAATGGCG
AATGGG
[124 nt withheld, positions 3367-3490]
C
[91 nt withheld, positions 3492-3582]
A
[49 nt withheld, positions 3584-3632]
CCTTTGACGTTGGAGTCCACGTTCTTT
[37 nt withheld, positions 3660-3696]
ACCCTATCTCGGTCTATTCTTTTGATTTATAAGGGATTTTGCCGATTTCGGCCTATTGGTTAAAAAATGA
GCTGATTTAACAAAAATTTAACGCGAATTTTAACAAAATATTAACGCTTACAATTTAGGTGGCACTTTTC
GGGGAAATGTGCGCGGAACCCCTATTTGTTTATTTTTCTAAATACATTCAAATATGTATCCGCTCATGAG
ACAATAACCCTGATAAATGCTTCAATAATATTGAAAAAGGAAGAGTATGAGTATTCAACATTTCCGTGTC
GCCCTTATTCCCTTTTTTGCGGCATTTTGCCTTCCTGTTTTTGCTCACCCAGAAACGCTGGTGAAAGTAA
AAGATGCTGAAGATCAGTTGGGTGCACGAGTGGGTTACATCGAACTGGATCTCAACAGCGGTAAGATCCT
TGAGAGTTTTCGCCCCGAAGAACGTTTTCCAATGATGAGCACTTTTAAAGTTCTGCTATGTGGCGCGGTA
TTATCCCGTATTGACGCCGGGCAAGAGCAACTCGGTCGCCGCATACACTATTCTCAGAATGACTTGGTTG
AGTACTCACCAGTCACAGAAAAGCATCTTACGGATGGCATGACAGTAAGAGAATTATGCAGTGCTGCCAT
AACCATGAGTGATAACACTGCGGCCAACTTACTTCTGACAACGATCGGAGGACCGAAGGAGCTAACCGCT
TTTTTGCACAACATGGGGGATCATGTAACTCGCCTTGATCGTTGGGAACCGGAGCTGAATGAAGCCATAC
CAAACGACGAGCGTGACACCACGATGCCTGTAGCAATGGCAACAACGTTGCGCAAACTATTAACTGGCGA
ACTACTTACTCTAGCTTCCCGGCAACAATTAATAGACTGGATGGAGGCGGATAAAGTTGCAGGACCACTT
CTGCGCTCGGCCCTTCCGGCTGGCTGGTTTATTGCTGATAAATCTGGAGCCGGTGAGCGTGGGTCTCGCG
GTATCATTGCAGCACTGGGGCCAGATGGTAAGCCCTCCCGTATCGTAGTTATCTACACGACGGGGAGTCA
GGCAACTATGGATGAACGAAATAGACAGATCGCTGAGATAGGTGCCTCACTGATTAAGCATTGGTAACTG
TCAGACCAAGTTTACTCATATATACTTTAGATTGATTTAAAACTTCATTTTTAATTTAAAAGGATCTAGG
TGAAGATCCTTTTTGATAATCTCATGACCAAAATCCCTTAACGTGAGTTTTCGTTCCACTGAGCGTCAGA
CCCCGTAGAAAAGATCAAAGGATCTTCTTGAGATCCTTTTTTTCTGCGCGTAATCTGCTGCTTGCAAACA
AAAAAACCACCGCTACCAGCGGTGGTTTGTTTGCCGGATCAAGAGCTACCAACTCTTTTTCCGAAGGTAA
CTGGCTTCAGCAGAGCGCAGATACCAAATACTGTTCTTCTAGTGTAGCCGTAGTTAGGCCACCACTTCAA
GAACTCTGTAGCACCGCCTACATACCTCGCTCTGCTAATCCTGTTACCAGTGGCTGCTGCCAGTGGCGAT
AAGTCGTGTCTTACCGGGTTGGACTCAAGACGATAGTTACCGGATAAGGCGCAGCGGTCGGGCTGAACGG
GGGGTTCGTGCACACAGCCCAGCTTGGAGCGAACGACCTACACCGAACTGAGATACCTACAGCGTGAGCT
ATGAGAAAGCGCCACGCTTCCCGAAGGGAGAAAGGCGGACAGGTATCCGGTAAGCGGCAGGGTCGGAACA
GGAGAGCGCACGAGGGAGCTTCCAGGGGGAAACGCCTGGTATCTTTATAGTCCTGTCGGGTTTCGCCACC
TCTGACTTGAGCGTCGATTTTTGTGATGCTCGTCAGGGGGGCGGAGCCTATGGAAAAACGCCAGCAACGC
GGCCTTTTTACGGTTCCTGGCCTTTTGCTGGCCTTTTGCTCACATGTTCTTTCCTGCGTTATCCCCTGAT
TCTGTGGATAACCGTATTACCGCCTTTGAGTGAGCTGATACCGCTCGCCGCAGCCGAACGACCGAGCGCA
GCGAGTCAGTGAGCGAGGAAGCGGAAGAGCGCCCAATACGCAAACCGCCTCTCCCCGCGCGTTGGCCGAT
TCATTAATGCAGCTGGCACGACAGGTTTCCCGACTGGAAAGCGGGCAGTGAGCGCAACGCAATTAATGTG
AGTTAGCTCACTCATTAGGCACCCCAGGCTTTACACTTTATGCTTCCGGCTCGTATGTTGTGTGGAATTG
TGAGCGGATAACAATTTCACACAGGAAACAGCTATGACCATGATTACGCCAAGCGCGCAATTAACCCTCA
CTAAAGGGAACAAAAGCTGGAGCTGCAAGCTTAATGTAGTCTTATGCAATACTCTTGTAGTCTTGCAACA
TGGTAACGATGAGTTAGCAACATGCCTTACAAGGAGAGAAAAAGCACCGTGCATGCCGATTGGTGGAAGT
AAGGTGGTACGATCGTGCCTTATTAGGAAGGCAACAGACGGGTCTGACATGGATTGGACGAACCACTGAA
TTGCCGCATTGCAGAGATATTGTATTTAAGTGCCTAGCTCGATACATAAACGGGTCTCTCTGGTTAGACC
AGATCTGAGCCTGGGAGCTCTCTGGCTAACTAGGGAACCCACTGCTTAAGCCTCAATAAAGCTTGCCTTG
AGTGCTTCAAGTAGTGTGTGCCCGTCTGTTGTGTGACTCTGGTAACTAGAGATCCCTCAGACCCTTTTAG
TCAGTGTGGAAAATCTCTAGCAGTGGCGCCCGAACAGGGACTTGAAAGCGAAAGGGAAACCAGAGGAGCT
CTCTCGACGCAGGACTCGGCTTGCTGAAGCGCGCACGGCAAGAGGCGAGGGGCGGCGACTGGTGAGTACG
CCAAAAATTTTGACTAGCGGAGGCTAGAAGGAGAGAGATGGGTGCGAGAGCGTCAGTATTAAGCGGGGGA
GAATTAGATCGCGATGGGAAAAAATTCGGTTAAGGCCAGGGGGAAAGAAAAAATATAAATTAAAACATAT
AGTATGGGCAAGCAGGGAGCTAGAACGATTCGCAGTTAATCCTGGCCTGTTAGAAACATCAGAAGGCTGT
AGACAAATACTGGGACAGCTACAACCATCCCTTCAGACAGGATCAGAAGAACTTAGATCATTATATAATA
CAGTAGCAACCCTCTATTGTGTGCATCAAAGGATAGAGATAAAAGACACCAAGGAAGCTTTAGACAAGAT
AGAGGAAGAGCAAAACAAAAGTAAGACCACCGCACAGCAAGCGGCCGCTGATCTTCAGACCTGGAGGAGG
AGATATGAGGGACAATTGGAGAAGTGAATTATATAAATATAAAGTAGTAAAAATTGAACCATTAGGAGTA
GCACCCACCAAGGCAAAGAGAAGAGTGGTGCAGAGAGAAAAAAGAGCAGTGGGAATAGGAGCTTTGTTCC
TTGGGTTCTTGGGAGCAGCAGGAAGCACTATGGGCGCAGCGTCAATGACGCTGACGGTACAGGCCAGACA
ATTATTGTCTGGTATAGTGCAGCAGCAGAACAATTTGCTGAGGGCTATTGAGGCGCAACAGCATCTGTTG
CAACTCACAGTCTGGGGCATCAAGCAGCTCCAGGCAAGAATCCTGGCTGTGGAAAGATACCTAAAGGATC
AACAGCTCCTGGGGATTTGGGGTTGCTCTGGAAAACTCATTTGCACCACTGCTGTGCCTTGGAATGCTAG
TTGGAGTAATAAATCTCTGGAACAGATTTGGAATCACACGACCTGGATGGAGTGGGACAGAGAAATTAAC
AATTACACAAGCTTAATACACTCCTTAATTGAAGAATCGCAAAACCAGCAAGAAAAGAATGAACAAGAAT
TATTGGAATTAGATAAATGGGCAAGTTTGTGGAATTGGTTTAACATAACAAATTGGCTGTGGTATATAAA
ATTATTCATAATGATAGTAGGAGGCTTGGTAGGTTTAAGAATAGTTTTTGCTGTACTTTCTATAGTGAAT
AGAGTTAGGCAGGGATATTCACCATTATCGTTTCAGACCCACCTCCCAACCCCGAGGGGACCCAGAGAGG
GCCTATTTCCCATGATTCCTTCATATTTGCATATACGATACAAGGCTGTTAGAGAGATAATTAGAATTAA
TTTGACTGTAAACACAAAGATATTAGTACAAAATACGTGACGTAGAAAGTAATAATTTCTTGGGTAGTTT
GCAGTTTTAAAATTATGTTTTAAAATGGACTATCATATGCTTACCGTAACTTGAAAGTATTTCGATTTCT
TGGCTTTATATATCTTGTGGAAAGGACGAAACACCGTGTAGGAGCACTGTCGACCCGTTTTAGAGCTAGA
AATAGCAAGTTAAAATAAGGCTAGTCCGTTATCAACTTGAAAAAGTGGCACCGAGTCGGTGCTTTTTTAA
GCTTGGCGTAACTAGATCTTGAGACAAATGGCAGTATTCATCCACAATTTTAAAAGAAAAGGGGGGATTG
GGGGGTACAGTGCAGGGGAAAGAATAGTAGACATAATAGCAACAGACATACAAACTAAAGAATTACAAAA
ACAAATTACAAAAATTCAAAATTTTCGGGTTTATTACAGGGACAGCAGAGATCCACTTTGGCGCCGGCTC
GAGGGGG
Features (pLannotate 1.2.2; 29 found; start..end, strand, type, name):
     14..80      +  CDS            small t antigen (fragment): SV40 (simian virus 40) small t antigen
    106..317     +  promoter       EF-1α core promoter: core promoter for human elongation factor EF-1α
    318..1256    +  intron         EF-1α intron A: intron upstream of the start codon of human EF-1α
   1278..1877    +  CDS            PuroR (fragment): puromycin N-acetyltransferase; pac from Streptomyces; confers resistance to puromycin
   1893..2481    +  misc_feature   WPRE: woodchuck hepatitis virus posttranscriptional regulatory element
   2532..2551    +  misc_feature   cPPT/CTS (fragment): central polypurine tract and central termination sequence of HIV-1
   2553..2786    +  LTR            3' LTR (ΔU3): self-inactivating 3' long terminal repeat (LTR) from HIV-1
   2864..2985    +  polyA_signal   SV40 poly(A) signal: SV40 polyadenylation signal
   3025..3160    +  rep_origin     SV40 ori: SV40 origin of replication
   3181..3199    -  promoter       T7 promoter: promoter for bacteriophage T7 RNA polymerase
   3207..3362    +  CDS            lacZα (fragment): LacZα fragment of β-galactosidase; lacZ fragment
   3367..3795    +  rep_origin     f1 ori (sequence partly withheld): f1 bacteriophage origin of replication; arrow indicates direction of (+) strand synthesis
   3848..3952    +  promoter       AmpR promoter: bla
   3953..4813    +  CDS            AmpR: β-lactamase; bla; confers resistance to ampicillin, carbenicillin, and related antibiotics
   4984..5572    +  rep_origin     ori: high-copy-number ColE1/pMB1/pBR322/pUC origin of replication
   5755..5847    +  CDS            lacI (fragment): lac repressor; lacI; The lac repressor binds to the lac operator to inhibit transcription in E. coli. This inhibition can be relieved by adding lactose or isopropyl-β-D-thiogalactopyranoside (IPTG).
   5860..5881    +  protein_bind   CAP binding site: CAP binding activates transcription in the presence of cAMP. E. coli catabolite activator protein
   5896..5926    +  promoter       lac promoter: promoter for the E. coli lac operon
   5934..5950    +  protein_bind   lac operator: The lac repressor binds to the lac operator to inhibit transcription in E. coli. This inhibition can be relieved by adding lactose or isopropyl-β-D-thiogalactopyranoside (IPTG). lac repressor encoded by lacI
   5995..6013    +  promoter       T3 promoter: promoter for bacteriophage T3 RNA polymerase
   6041..6267    +  promoter       RSV promoter: Rous sarcoma virus enhancer/promoter
   6268..6448    +  LTR            5' LTR (truncated): truncated 5' long terminal repeat (LTR) from HIV-1
   6495..6620    +  misc_feature   HIV-1 Ψ: packaging signal of human immunodeficiency virus type 1
   6604..6967    +  CDS            HIV-1 gag (fragment): gag protein from human immunodeficiency virus 1; gag
   7113..7346    +  misc_feature   RRE: The Rev response element (RRE) of HIV-1 allows for Rev-dependent mRNA export from the nucleus to the cytoplasm.
   7723..7749    +  CDS            Rev (fragment): human immunodeficiency virus 1 (HIV-1) Rev protein; rev; enhances nuclear export of unspliced and incompletely spliced viral mRNAs
   7753..7993    +  promoter       U6 promoter: RNA polymerase III promoter for human U6 snRNA
   8023..8098    +  misc_RNA       gRNA scaffold: guide RNA scaffold for the Streptococcus pyogenes CRISPR/Cas9 system
   8154..8271    +  misc_feature   cPPT/CTS: central polypurine tract and central termination sequence of HIV-1
