[The description below was written by a language model from this plasmid's Addgene catalogue record and pLannotate feature annotations shown in this document.]
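Description:
ACVR1C gRNA (BRDN0001149404) is a third-generation lentiviral guide RNA plasmid built on the lentiGuide-Puro backbone and designed to direct Streptococcus pyogenes Cas9 to the human ACVR1C gene (also known as ALK7), which encodes an activin receptor-like kinase. It belongs to a human kinome-targeting gRNA collection. In bacteria the plasmid is maintained at high copy through a ColE1/pUC-type origin and selected with ampicillin via the β-lactamase gene. An f1 origin, an SV40 origin and remnants of lac and phage promoter sequences are also annotated in the backbone.

The lentiviral transfer cassette begins with an RSV promoter fused to a truncated HIV-1 5' LTR, which makes genomic RNA production Tat-independent. This is followed by the Ψ packaging signal with a partial gag sequence, the Rev response element for nuclear export of the viral RNA, and a cPPT/CTS. The cassette ends in a self-inactivating ΔU3 3' LTR. Within this unit, a human U6 RNA polymerase III promoter drives the 20-nucleotide ACVR1C-specific spacer joined to the SpCas9 gRNA scaffold. Downstream, the EF-1α core promoter with its intron A expresses puromycin N-acetyltransferase for selection of transduced mammalian cells, and a WPRE enhances transcript expression.

The plasmid does not encode Cas9, so it must be used in cells that already express the nuclease or alongside a separate Cas9 lentiviral vector. Its typical application is packaging into lentivirus for stable guide delivery and CRISPR knockout of ACVR1C in human cells. The guide was designed against two ACVR1C reference transcripts.
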