Addgene plasmid #76523: ACVR1C gRNA (BRDN0001149404)
Purpose: 3rd generation lentiviral gRNA plasmid targeting human ACVR1C
Depositing lab: John Doench & David Root. Depositing organization: Broad Institute. Publication: Optimized sgRNA design to maximize activity and minimize off-target effects of CRISPR-Cas9. Doench JG, Fusi N, Sullender M, Hegde M, Vaimberg EW, Donovan KF, Smith I, Tothova Z, Wilen C, Orchard R, Virgin HW, Listgarten J, Root DE. Nat Biotechnol. 2016 Jan 18. doi: 10.1038/nbt.3437. PubMed 26780180.
Backbone
  Vector backbone: lentiGuide-Puro
  Backbone manufacturer: Zhang Lab (Addgene plasmid # 52963)
  Vector type: Mammalian Expression, Lentiviral, CRISPR
  Selectable markers: Puromycin
Growth in bacteria
  Bacterial resistance: Ampicillin, 100 μg/mL
  Growth temperature: 37°C
  Growth strain: DH5alpha
  Copy number: High Copy
Gene/Insert
  Gene/Insert name: ACVR1C (alt names: ACVR1C; NM_001111031.1)
  gRNA/shRNA sequence: TGTAGGAGCACTGTCGACCC
  Species: H. sapiens (human)
  Entrez Gene: ACVR1C (a.k.a. ACVRLK7, ALK7)
  Promoter: hU6
  Cloning method: Unknown
  Sequencing primers: 5′ U6-F; 3′ pS2-R
Terms and licenses: Academic/Nonprofit Terms; Industry Terms: Not Available to Industry
Depositor comments: The gRNA was designed to target the following Genbank reference sequence(s): NM_001111031.1,NM_145259.2. Note that this plasmid does NOT contain Cas9. It should be used in conjunction with lentiCas9-Blast (Addgene #52962) or otherwise with cell lines already expressing Cas9. Browse the full kinome gRNA library at http://www.addgene.org/pooled-library/broadgpp-human-kinome/ or visit http://www.broadinstitute.org/rnai/public/ for detailed protocols and information.
How to cite: ACVR1C gRNA (BRDN0001149404) was a gift from John Doench & David Root (Addgene plasmid # 76523 ; http://n2t.net/addgene:76523 ; RRID:Addgene_76523)
