>Addgene plasmid #76523 | ACVR1C gRNA (BRDN0001149404) | depositor partial sequence | sequence record 143983 | Target Sequence
TGTAGGAGCACTGTCGACCC
