>Addgene plasmid #76523 | ACVR1C gRNA (BRDN0001149404) | addgene partial sequence | sequence record 185999 | hU6-F
TAGAAAGTAATAATTTCTTGGGTAGTTTGCAGTTTTAAAATTATGTTTTAAAATGGACTATCATATGCTT
ACCGTAACTTGAAAGTATTTCGATTTCTTGGCTTTATATATCTTGTGGAAAGGACGAAACACCGTGTAGG
AGCACTGTCGACCCGTTTTAGAGCTAGAAATAGCAAGTTAAAATAAGGCTAGTCCGTTATCAACTTGAAA
AAGTGGCACCGAGTCGGTGCTTTTTTAAGCTTGGCGTAACTAGATCTTGAGACAAATGGCAGTATTCATC
CACAATTTTAAAAGAAAAGGGGGGATTGGGGGGTACAGTGCAGGGGAAAGAATAGTAGACATAATAGCAA
CAGACATACAAACTAAAGAATTACAAAAACAAATTACAAAAATTCAAAATTTTCGGGTTTATTACAGGGA
CAGCAGAGATCCACTTTGGCGCCGGCTCGAGGGGGCCCGGGTGCAAAGATGGATAAAGTTTTAAACAGAG
AGGAATCTTTGCAGCTAATGGACCTTCTAGGTCTTGAAAGGAGTGGGAATTGGCTCCGGTGCCCGTCAGT
GGGCAGAGCG
